>Addgene plasmid #122493 | pStrep-6xEGFP-N1 | addgene full sequence | sequence record 238664 | Addgene NGS Result
CGTTACATAACTTACGGTAAATGGCCCGCCTGGCTGACCGCCCAACGACCCCCGCCCATTGACGTCAATA
ATGACGTATGTTCCCATAGTAACGCCAATAGGGACTTTCCATTGACGTCAATGGGTGGAGTATTTACGGT
AAACTGCCCACTTGGCAGTACATCAAGTGTATCATATGCCAAGTACGCCCCCTATTGACGTCAATGACGG
TAAATGGCCCGCCTGGCATTATGCCCAGTACATGACCTTATGGGACTTTCCTACTTGGCAGTACATCTAC
GTATTAGTCATCGCTATTACCATGGTGATGCGGTTTTGGCAGTACATCAATGGGCGTGGATAGCGGTTTG
ACTCACGGGGATTTCCAAGTCTCCACCCCATTGACGTCAATGGGAGTTTGTTTTGGCACCAAAATCAACG
GGACTTTCCAAAATGTCGTAACAACTCCGCCCCATTGACGCAAATGGGCGGTAGGCGTGTACGGTGGGAG
GTCTATATAAGCAGAGCTGGTTTAGTGAACCGTCAGATCCGCTAGCGCTACCGGACTCAGATCTCGAGCT
CAAGCTTGAAATCGAATTCCCGCGGGCCCGGGATCCAGCCACCATGAGCGCTTGGAGCCACCCGCAGTTC
GAAAAACGGGATCCACCGGTCGCCACCATGGTGAGCAAGGGCGAGGAGCTGTTCACCGGGGTGGTGCCCA
TCCTGGTCGAGCTGGACGGCGACGTAAACGGCCACAAGTTCAGCGTGTCCGGCGAGGGCGAGGGCGATGC
CACCTACGGCAAGCTGACCCTGAAGTTCATCTGCACCACCGGCAAGCTGCCCGTGCCCTGGCCCACCCTC
GTGACCACCCTGACCTACGGCGTGCAGTGCTTCAGCCGCTACCCCGACCACATGAAGCAGCACGACTTCT
TCAAGTCCGCCATGCCCGAAGGCTACGTCCAGGAGCGCACCATCTTCTTCAAGGACGACGGCAACTACAA
GACCCGCGCCGAGGTGAAGTTCGAGGGCGACACCCTGGTGAACCGCATCGAGCTGAAGGGCATCGACTTC
AAGGAGGACGGCAACATCCTGGGGCACAAGCTGGAGTACAACTACAACAGCCACAACGTCTATATCATGG
CCGACAAGCAGAAGAACGGCATCAAGGTGAACTTCAAGATCCGCCACAACATCGAGGACGGCAGCGTGCA
GCTCGCCGACCACTACCAGCAGAACACCCCCATCGGCGACGGCCCCGTGCTGCTGCCCGACAACCACTAC
CTGAGCACCCAGTCCGCCCTGAGCAAAGACCCCAACGAGAAGCGCGATCACATGGTCCTGCTGGAGTTCG
TGACCGCCGCCGGGATCACTCTCGGCATGGACGAGCTGTACAAGGGTCCGGTCGCCACCATGGTGAGCAA
GGGCGAGGAGCTGTTCACCGGGGTGGTGCCCATCCTGGTCGAGCTGGACGGCGACGTAAACGGCCACAAG
TTCAGCGTGTCCGGCGAGGGCGAGGGCGATGCCACCTACGGCAAGCTGACCCTGAAGTTCATCTGCACCA
CCGGCAAGCTGCCCGTGCCCTGGCCCACCCTCGTGACCACCCTGACCTACGGCGTGCAGTGCTTCAGCCG
CTACCCCGACCACATGAAGCAGCACGACTTCTTCAAGTCCGCCATGCCCGAAGGCTACGTCCAGGAGCGC
ACCATCTTCTTCAAGGACGACGGCAACTACAAGACCCGCGCCGAGGTGAAGTTCGAGGGCGACACCCTGG
TGAACCGCATCGAGCTGAAGGGCATCGACTTCAAGGAGGACGGCAACATCCTGGGGCACAAGCTGGAGTA
CAACTACAACAGCCACAACGTCTATATCATGGCCGACAAGCAGAAGAACGGCATCAAGGTGAACTTCAAG
ATCCGCCACAACATCGAGGACGGCAGCGTGCAGCTCGCCGACCACTACCAGCAGAACACCCCCATCGGCG
ACGGCCCCGTGCTGCTGCCCGACAACCACTACCTGAGCACCCAGTCCGCCCTGAGCAAAGACCCCAACGA
GAAGCGCGATCACATGGTCCTGCTGGAGTTCGTGACCGCCGCCGGGATCACTCTCGGCATGGACGAGCTG
TATAAGGGTCCGGTCGCCACCATGGTGAGCAAGGGCGAGGAGCTGTTCACCGGGGTGGTGCCCATCCTGG
TCGAGCTGGACGGCGACGTAAACGGCCACAAGTTCAGCGTGTCCGGCGAGGGCGAGGGCGATGCCACCTA
CGGCAAGCTGACCCTGAAGTTCATCTGCACCACCGGCAAGCTGCCCGTGCCCTGGCCCACCCTCGTGACC
ACCCTGACCTACGGCGTGCAGTGCTTCAGCCGCTACCCCGACCACATGAAGCAGCACGACTTCTTCAAGT
CCGCCATGCCCGAAGGCTACGTCCAGGAGCGCACCATCTTCTTCAAGGACGACGGCAACTACAAGACCCG
CGCCGAGGTGAAGTTCGAGGGCGACACCCTGGTGAACCGCATCGAGCTGAAGGGCATCGACTTCAAGGAG
GACGGCAACATCCTGGGGCACAAGCTGGAGTACAACTACAACAGCCACAACGTCTATATCATGGCCGACA
AGCAGAAGAACGGCATCAAGGTGAACTTCAAGATCCGCCACAACATCGAGGACGGCAGCGTGCAGCTCGC
CGACCACTACCAGCAGAACACCCCCATCGGCGACGGCCCCGTGCTGCTGCCCGACAACCACTACCTGAGC
ACCCAGTCCGCCCTGAGCAAAGACCCCAACGAGAAGCGCGATCACATGGTCCTGCTGGAGTTCGTGACCG
CCGCCGGGATCACTCTCGGCATGGACGAGCTGTATAAGGGTCCGGTCGCCACCATGGTGAGCAAGGGCGA
GGAGCTGTTCACCGGGGTGGTGCCCATCCTGGTCGAGCTGGACGGCGACGTAAACGGCCACAAGTTCAGC
GTGTCCGGCGAGGGCGAGGGCGATGCCACCTACGGCAAGCTGACCCTGAAGTTCATCTGCACCACCGGCA
AGCTGCCCGTGCCCTGGCCCACCCTCGTGACCACCCTGACCTACGGCGTGCAGTGCTTCAGCCGCTACCC
CGACCACATGAAGCAGCACGACTTCTTCAAGTCCGCCATGCCCGAAGGCTACGTCCAGGAGCGCACCATC
TTCTTCAAGGACGACGGCAACTACAAGACCCGCGCCGAGGTGAAGTTCGAGGGCGACACCCTGGTGAACC
GCATCGAGCTGAAGGGCATCGACTTCAAGGAGGACGGCAACATCCTGGGGCACAAGCTGGAGTACAACTA
CAACAGCCACAACGTCTATATCATGGCCGACAAGCAGAAGAACGGCATCAAGGTGAACTTCAAGATCCGC
CACAACATCGAGGACGGCAGCGTGCAGCTCGCCGACCACTACCAGCAGAACACCCCCATCGGCGACGGCC
CCGTGCTGCTGCCCGACAACCACTACCTGAGCACCCAGTCCGCCCTGAGCAAAGACCCCAACGAGAAGCG
CGATCACATGGTCCTGCTGGAGTTCGTGACCGCCGCCGGGATCACTCTCGGCATGGACGAGCTGTATAAG
GGTCCGGTCGCCACCATGGTGAGCAAGGGCGAGGAGCTGTTCACCGGGGTGGTGCCCATCCTGGTCGAGC
TGGACGGCGACGTAAACGGCCACAAGTTCAGCGTGTCCGGCGAGGGCGAGGGCGATGCCACCTACGGCAA
GCTGACCCTGAAGTTCATCTGCACCACCGGCAAGCTGCCCGTGCCCTGGCCCACCCTCGTGACCACCCTG
ACCTACGGCGTGCAGTGCTTCAGCCGCTACCCCGACCACATGAAGCAGCACGACTTCTTCAAGTCCGCCA
TGCCCGAAGGCTACGTCCAGGAGCGCACCATCTTCTTCAAGGACGACGGCAACTACAAGACCCGCGCCGA
GGTGAAGTTCGAGGGCGACACCCTGGTGAACCGCATCGAGCTGAAGGGCATCGACTTCAAGGAGGACGGC
AACATCCTGGGGCACAAGCTGGAGTACAACTACAACAGCCACAACGTCTATATCATGGCCGACAAGCAGA
AGAACGGCATCAAGGTGAACTTCAAGATCCGCCACAACATCGAGGACGGCAGCGTGCAGCTCGCCGACCA
CTACCAGCAGAACACCCCCATCGGCGACGGCCCCGTGCTGCTGCCCGACAACCACTACCTGAGCACCCAG
TCCGCCCTGAGCAAAGACCCCAACGAGAAGCGCGATCACATGGTCCTGCTGGAGTTCGTGACCGCCGCCG
GGATCACTCTCGGCATGGACGAGCTGTATAAGGGTCCGGTCGCCACCATGGTGAGCAAGGGCGAGGAGCT
GTTCACCGGGGTGGTGCCCATCCTGGTCGAGCTGGACGGCGACGTAAACGGCCACAAGTTCAGCGTGTCC
GGCGAGGGCGAGGGCGATGCCACCTACGGCAAGCTGACCCTGAAGTTCATCTGCACCACCGGCAAGCTGC
CCGTGCCCTGGCCCACCCTCGTGACCACCCTGACCTACGGCGTGCAGTGCTTCAGCCGCTACCCCGACCA
CATGAAGCAGCACGACTTCTTCAAGTCCGCCATGCCCGAAGGCTACGTCCAGGAGCGCACCATCTTCTTC
AAGGACGACGGCAACTACAAGACCCGCGCCGAGGTGAAGTTCGAGGGCGACACCCTGGTGAACCGCATCG
AGCTGAAGGGCATCGACTTCAAGGAGGACGGCAACATCCTGGGGCACAAGCTGGAGTACAACTACAACAG
CCACAACGTCTATATCATGGCCGACAAGCAGAAGAACGGCATCAAGGTGAACTTCAAGATCCGCCACAAC
ATCGAGGACGGCAGCGTGCAGCTCGCCGACCACTACCAGCAGAACACCCCCATCGGCGACGGCCCCGTGC
TGCTGCCCGACAACCACTACCTGAGCACCCAGTCCGCCCTGAGCAAAGACCCCAACGAGAAGCGCGATCA
CATGGTCCTGCTGGAGTTCGTGACCGCCGCCGGGATCACTCTCGGCATGGACGAGCTGTACAAGTAAAGC
GGCCGCGACTCTAGATCATAATCAGCCATACCACATTTGTAGAGGTTTTACTTGCTTTAAAAAACCTCCC
ACACCTCCCCCTGAACCTGAAACATAAAATGAATGCAATTGTTGTTGTTAACTTGTTTATTGCAGCTTAT
AATGGTTACAAATAAAGCAATAGCATCACAAATTTCACAAATAAAGCATTTTTTTCACTGCATTCTAGTT
GTGGTTTGTCCAAACTCATCAATGTATCTTAAGGCGTAAATTGTAAGCGTTAATATTTTGTTAAAATTCG
CGTTAAATTTTTGTTAAATCAGCTCATTTTTTAACCAATAGGCCGAAATCGGCAAAATCCCTTATAAATC
AAAAGAATAGACCGAGATAGGGT
[37 nt withheld, positions 5414-5450]
AAAGAACGTGGACTCCAACGTCAAAGG
[49 nt withheld, positions 5478-5526]
T
[91 nt withheld, positions 5528-5618]
G
[124 nt withheld, positions 5620-5743]
CAGGTGGCACTTTTCGGGGAAATGTGCGCGGAACCCCTATTTGTTTATTTTTCTAAATACATTCAAATAT
GTATCCGCTCATGAGACAATAACCCTGATAAATGCTTCAATAATATTGAAAAAGGAAGAGTCCTGAGGCG
GAAAGAACCAGCTGTGGAATGTGTGTCAGTTAGGGTGTGGAAAGTCCCCAGGCTCCCCAGCAGGCAGAAG
TATGCAAAGCATGCATCTCAATTAGTCAGCAACCAGGTGTGGAAAGTCCCCAGGCTCCCCAGCAGGCAGA
AGTATGCAAAGCATGCATCTCAATTAGTCAGCAACCATAGTCCCGCCCCTAACTCCGCCCATCCCGCCCC
TAACTCCGCCCAGTTCCGCCCATTCTCCGCCCCATGGCTGACTAATTTTTTTTATTTATGCAGAGGCCGA
GGCCGCCTCGGCCTCTGAGCTATTCCAGAAGTAGTGAGGAGGCTTTTTTGGAGGCCTAGGCTTTTGCAAA
GATCGATCAAGAGACAGGATGAGGATCGTTTCGCATGATTGAACAAGATGGATTGCACGCAGGTTCTCCG
GCCGCTTGGGTGGAGAGGCTATTCGGCTATGACTGGGCACAACAGACAATCGGCTGCTCTGATGCCGCCG
TGTTCCGGCTGTCAGCGCAGGGGCGCCCGGTTCTTTTTGTCAAGACCGACCTGTCCGGTGCCCTGAATGA
ACTGCAAGACGAGGCAGCGCGGCTATCGTGGCTGGCCACGACGGGCGTTCCTTGCGCAGCTGTGCTCGAC
GTTGTCACTGAAGCGGGAAGGGACTGGCTGCTATTGGGCGAAGTGCCGGGGCAGGATCTCCTGTCATCTC
ACCTTGCTCCTGCCGAGAAAGTATCCATCATGGCTGATGCAATGCGGCGGCTGCATACGCTTGATCCGGC
TACCTGCCCATTCGACCACCAAGCGAAACATCGCATCGAGCGAGCACGTACTCGGATGGAAGCCGGTCTT
GTCGATCAGGATGATCTGGACGAAGAGCATCAGGGGCTCGCGCCAGCCGAACTGTTCGCCAGGCTCAAGG
CGAGCATGCCCGACGGCGAGGATCTCGTCGTGACCCATGGCGATGCCTGCTTGCCGAATATCATGGTGGA
AAATGGCCGCTTTTCTGGATTCATCGACTGTGGCCGGCTGGGTGTGGCGGACCGCTATCAGGACATAGCG
TTGGCTACCCGTGATATTGCTGAAGAGCTTGGCGGCGAATGGGCTGACCGCTTCCTCGTGCTTTACGGTA
TCGCCGCTCCCGATTCGCAGCGCATCGCCTTCTATCGCCTTCTTGACGAGTTCTTCTGAGCGGGACTCTG
GGGTTCGAAATGACCGACCAAGCGACGCCCAACCTGCCATCACGAGATTTCGATTCCACCGCCGCCTTCT
ATGAAAGGTTGGGCTTCGGAATCGTTTTCCGGGACGCCGGCTGGATGATCCTCCAGCGCGGGGATCTCAT
GCTGGAGTTCTTCGCCCACCCTAGGGGGAGGCTAACTGAAACACGGAAGGAGACAATACCGGAAGGAACC
CGCGCTATGACGGCAATAAAAAGACAGAATAAAACGCACGGTGTTGGGTCGTTTGTTCATAAACGCGGGG
TTCGGTCCCAGGGCTGGCACTCTGTCGATACCCCACCGAGACCCCATTGGGGCCAATACGCCCGCGTTTC
TTCCTTTTCCCCACCCCACCCCCCAAGTTCGGGTGAAGGCCCAGGGCTCGCAGCCAACGTCGGGGCGGCA
GGCCCTGCCATAGCCTCAGGTTACTCATATATACTTTAGATTGATTTAAAACTTCATTTTTAATTTAAAA
GGATCTAGGTGAAGATCCTTTTTGATAATCTCATGACCAAAATCCCTTAACGTGAGTTTTCGTTCCACTG
AGCGTCAGACCCCGTAGAAAAGATCAAAGGATCTTCTTGAGATCCTTTTTTTCTGCGCGTAATCTGCTGC
TTGCAAACAAAAAAACCACCGCTACCAGCGGTGGTTTGTTTGCCGGATCAAGAGCTACCAACTCTTTTTC
CGAAGGTAACTGGCTTCAGCAGAGCGCAGATACCAAATACTGTTCTTCTAGTGTAGCCGTAGTTAGGCCA
CCACTTCAAGAACTCTGTAGCACCGCCTACATACCTCGCTCTGCTAATCCTGTTACCAGTGGCTGCTGCC
AGTGGCGATAAGTCGTGTCTTACCGGGTTGGACTCAAGACGATAGTTACCGGATAAGGCGCAGCGGTCGG
GCTGAACGGGGGGTTCGTGCACACAGCCCAGCTTGGAGCGAACGACCTACACCGAACTGAGATACCTACA
GCGTGAGCTATGAGAAAGCGCCACGCTTCCCGAAGGGAGAAAGGCGGACAGGTATCCGGTAAGCGGCAGG
GTCGGAACAGGAGAGCGCACGAGGGAGCTTCCAGGGGGAAACGCCTGGTATCTTTATAGTCCTGTCGGGT
TTCGCCACCTCTGACTTGAGCGTCGATTTTTGTGATGCTCGTCAGGGGGGCGGAGCCTATGGAAAAACGC
CAGCAACGCGGCCTTTTTACGGTTCCTGGCCTTTTGCTGGCCTTTTGCTCACATGTTCTTTCCTGCGTTA
TCCCCTGATTCTGTGGATAACCGTATTACCGCCATGCATTAGTTATTAATAGTAATCAATTACGGGGTCA
TTAGTTCATAGCCCATATATGGAGTTCCG
Features (pLannotate 1.2.2; 22 found; start..end, strand, type, name):
      1..304     +  enhancer       CMV enhancer: human cytomegalovirus immediate early enhancer
    305..508     +  promoter       CMV promoter: human cytomegalovirus (CMV) immediate early promoter
    531..567     +  misc_feature   MCS (fragment): multiple cloning site
    580..596     +  misc_feature   MCS (fragment): multiple cloning site
    613..635     +  CDS            Strep-Tag II (fragment): peptide that binds Strep-Tactin®, an engineered form of streptavidin
    658..1374    +  CDS            EGFP: EGFP is a basic (constitutively fluorescent) green fluorescent protein published in 1996, derived from Aequorea victoria. It is reported to be a rapidly-maturing weak dimer with moderate acid sensitivity.
   1390..2106    +  CDS            EGFP: EGFP is a basic (constitutively fluorescent) green fluorescent protein published in 1996, derived from Aequorea victoria. It is reported to be a rapidly-maturing weak dimer with moderate acid sensitivity.
   2122..2838    +  CDS            EGFP: EGFP is a basic (constitutively fluorescent) green fluorescent protein published in 1996, derived from Aequorea victoria. It is reported to be a rapidly-maturing weak dimer with moderate acid sensitivity.
   2854..3570    +  CDS            EGFP: EGFP is a basic (constitutively fluorescent) green fluorescent protein published in 1996, derived from Aequorea victoria. It is reported to be a rapidly-maturing weak dimer with moderate acid sensitivity.
   3586..4302    +  CDS            EGFP: EGFP is a basic (constitutively fluorescent) green fluorescent protein published in 1996, derived from Aequorea victoria. It is reported to be a rapidly-maturing weak dimer with moderate acid sensitivity.
   4318..5037    +  CDS            EGFP: the original enhanced GFP (Yang et al., 1996) mammalian codon-optimized
   5054..5137    +  CDS            large T antigen (fragment): large T antigen from SV40 (simian virus 40)
   5160..5281    +  polyA_signal   SV40 poly(A) signal: SV40 polyadenylation signal
   5315..5743    -  rep_origin     f1 ori (sequence partly withheld): f1 bacteriophage origin of replication; arrow indicates direction of (+) strand synthesis
   5770..5874    +  promoter       AmpR promoter: bla
   5876..6233    +  promoter       SV40 promoter: SV40 enhancer and early promoter
   6268..7062    +  CDS            NeoR/KanR: aminoglycoside phosphotransferase from Tn5; aph(3')-II (or nptII); confers resistance to neomycin, kanamycin, and G418 (Geneticin®)
   7083..7235    +  CDS            ble (fragment): BLE_KLEPN - Experimental evidence at protein level: Swiss-Prot protein existence level 1. Binding protein with a strong affinity to the bleomycin family of antibiotics. Binds to CL990; an antimitotic-antibiotic compound. From Klebsiella pneumoniae.
   7294..7341    +  polyA_signal   HSV TK poly(A) signal: herpes simplex virus thymidine kinase polyadenylation signal (Cole and Stacy, 1985)
   7432..7448    -  polyA_signal   bGH poly(A) signal (fragment): bovine growth hormone polyadenylation signal
   7670..8258    +  rep_origin     ori: high-copy-number ColE1/pMB1/pBR322/pUC origin of replication
   8373..8432    +  enhancer       CMV enhancer (fragment): human cytomegalovirus immediate early enhancer
