[The description below was written by a language model from this plasmid's Addgene catalogue record and pLannotate feature annotations shown in this document.]
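Description:
pStrep-6xEGFP-N1 is a mammalian expression plasmid built on the pEGFP-N1 backbone that produces a Strep-tagged concatemer of six EGFP units. In the 8.4 kb sequenced record, the human cytomegalovirus immediate-early enhancer and promoter sit upstream of a modified multiple cloning site, followed by a Strep-Tag II coding segment and then six EGFP open reading frames arranged head to tail on the same strand, separated only by short spacers. An SV40 polyadenylation signal terminates the transcript. The Strep-Tag II peptide binds Strep-Tactin, so the fluorescent multimer can be captured or detected through the tag as well as visualised by its green fluorescence. The depositor notes that the cloning site region in the multimeric members of this vector series differs from that of the monomeric Strep-EGFP version. Because the MCS lies upstream of the tag and EGFP array, as in the N1 layout, a gene of interest could in principle be fused in front of the concatemer, although the record only states expression of the tagged 6xEGFP itself as the purpose.

The plasmid is propagated in E. coli at high copy from a ColE1/pUC-type origin and also carries an f1 phage origin. A single Tn5 aminoglycoside phosphotransferase gene (NeoR/KanR) serves both hosts. A bacterial bla-type promoter drives it for kanamycin selection, and the adjacent SV40 enhancer/early promoter, with an HSV TK polyadenylation signal, drives it for G418 selection of transfected mammalian cells. Short annotated fragments of ble, large T antigen and bGH poly(A) appear to be backbone remnants or partial matches rather than functional elements. The construct belongs to a toolkit of Strep-tagged EGFP concatemers of differing lengths for mammalian cells.
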