Addgene plasmid #122493: pStrep-6xEGFP-N1
Purpose: Expression of Strep-tagged 6xEGFP
Depositing lab: Georg Mayr. Depositing organization: Universitaetsklinikum Hamburg-Eppendorf. Publication: A toolkit for expression of Strep-tagged enhanced green fluorescent protein concatemers in mammalian cells. Zweifel A, Giehler S, Nalaskowski MM. Anal Biochem. 2019 Sep 12:113430. doi: 10.1016/j.ab.2019.113430. PubMed 31521668.
Backbone
  Vector backbone: pEGFP-N1
  Vector type: Mammalian Expression
  Selectable markers: Neomycin (select with G418)
Growth in bacteria
  Bacterial resistance: Kanamycin, 50 μg/mL
  Growth temperature: 37°C
  Growth strain: DH5alpha
  Copy number: High Copy
Gene/Insert
  Gene/Insert name: Strep-tagged 6xEGFP
  Promoter: CMV
  Cloning method: Restriction Enzyme; 5′ cloning site BspEI (destroyed during cloning); 3′ cloning site NotI (not destroyed)
  Sequencing primers: 5′ AGCTGGTTTAGTGAACCGTCA
Terms and licenses: Academic/Nonprofit Terms; Industry Terms: Not Available to Industry
Depositor comments: Please note: The MCS of Strep-tagged multimeric EGFP vectors differs from the MCS of the Strep-tagged monomeric EGFP vector. pStrep-1xEGFP-N1: G CTA GCG CTA CCG GAC TCA GAT CTC GAG CTC AAG CTT CGA ATT CTG CAG TCG ACG GTA CCG CGG GCC CGG GAT CCA GCC ACC ATG AGC GCT TGG AGC CAC CCG CAG TTC GAA AAA CGG GAT CCA CCG GTC GCC ACC ATG GTG pStrep-2x/…/12xEGFP-N1: G CTA GCG CTA CCG GAC TCA GAT CTC GAG CTC AAG CTT GAA ATC GAA TTC CCG CGG GCC CGG GAT CCA GCC ACC ATG AGC GCT TGG AGC CAC CCG CAG TTC GAA AAA CGG GAT CCA CCG GTC GCC ACC ATG GTG
How to cite: pStrep-6xEGFP-N1 was a gift from Georg Mayr (Addgene plasmid # 122493 ; http://n2t.net/addgene:122493 ; RRID:Addgene_122493)
